>Addgene plasmid #201633 | LENTICRISPR-UCK2_sgRNA2 | addgene full sequence | sequence record 396868 | Addgene NGS Result
TGATGCGGTTTTGGCAGTACATCAATGGGCGTGGATAGCGGTTTGACTCACGGGGATTTCCAAGTCTCCA
CCCCATTGACGTCAATGGGAGTTTGTTTTGGCACCAAAATCAACGGGACTTTCCAAAATGTCGTAACAAC
TCCGCCCCATTGACGCAAATGGGCGGTAGGCGTGTACGGTGGGAGGTCTATATAAGCAGCGCGTTTTGCC
TGTACTGGGTCTCTCTGGTTAGACCAGATCTGAGCCTGGGAGCTCTCTGGCTAACTAGGGAACCCACTGC
TTAAGCCTCAATAAAGCTTGCCTTGAGTGCTTCAAGTAGTGTGTGCCCGTCTGTTGTGTGACTCTGGTAA
CTAGAGATCCCTCAGACCCTTTTAGTCAGTGTGGAAAATCTCTAGCAGTGGCGCCCGAACAGGGACTTGA
AAGCGAAAGGGAAACCAGAGGAGCTCTCTCGACGCAGGACTCGGCTTGCTGAAGCGCGCACGGCAAGAGG
CGAGGGGCGGCGACTGGTGAGTACGCCAAAAATTTTGACTAGCGGAGGCTAGAAGGAGAGAGATGGGTGC
GAGAGCGTCAGTATTAAGCGGGGGAGAATTAGATCGCGATGGGAAAAAATTCGGTTAAGGCCAGGGGGAA
AGAAAAAATATAAATTAAAACATATAGTATGGGCAAGCAGGGAGCTAGAACGATTCGCAGTTAATCCTGG
CCTGTTAGAAACATCAGAAGGCTGTAGACAAATACTGGGACAGCTACAACCATCCCTTCAGACAGGATCA
GAAGAACTTAGATCATTATATAATACAGTAGCAACCCTCTATTGTGTGCATCAAAGGATAGAGATAAAAG
ACACCAAGGAAGCTTTAGACAAGATAGAGGAAGAGCAAAACAAAAGTAAGACCACCGCACAGCAAGCGGC
CGCTGATCTTCAGACCTGGAGGAGGAGATATGAGGGACAATTGGAGAAGTGAATTATATAAATATAAAGT
AGTAAAAATTGAACCATTAGGAGTAGCACCCACCAAGGCAAAGAGAAGAGTGGTGCAGAGAGAAAAAAGA
GCAGTGGGAATAGGAGCTTTGTTCCTTGGGTTCTTGGGAGCAGCAGGAAGCACTATGGGCGCAGCGTCAA
TGACGCTGACGGTACAGGCCAGACAATTATTGTCTGGTATAGTGCAGCAGCAGAACAATTTGCTGAGGGC
TATTGAGGCGCAACAGCATCTGTTGCAACTCACAGTCTGGGGCATCAAGCAGCTCCAGGCAAGAATCCTG
GCTGTGGAAAGATACCTAAAGGATCAACAGCTCCTGGGGATTTGGGGTTGCTCTGGAAAACTCATTTGCA
CCACTGCTGTGCCTTGGAATGCTAGTTGGAGTAATAAATCTCTGGAACAGATTTGGAATCACACGACCTG
GATGGAGTGGGACAGAGAAATTAACAATTACACAAGCTTAATACACTCCTTAATTGAAGAATCGCAAAAC
CAGCAAGAAAAGAATGAACAAGAATTATTGGAATTAGATAAATGGGCAAGTTTGTGGAATTGGTTTAACA
TAACAAATTGGCTGTGGTATATAAAATTATTCATAATGATAGTAGGAGGCTTGGTAGGTTTAAGAATAGT
TTTTGCTGTACTTTCTATAGTGAATAGAGTTAGGCAGGGATATTCACCATTATCGTTTCAGACCCACCTC
CCAACCCCGAGGGGACCCGACAGGCCCGAAGGAATAGAAGAAGAAGGTGGAGAGAGAGACAGAGACAGAT
CCATTCGATTAGTGAACGGATCGGCACTGCGTGCGCCAATTCTGCAGACAAATGGCAGTATTCATCCACA
ATTTTAAAAGAAAAGGGGGGATTGGGGGGTACAGTGCAGGGGAAAGAATAGTAGACATAATAGCAACAGA
CATACAAACTAAAGAATTACAAAAACAAATTACAAAAATTCAAAATTTTCGGGTTTATTACAGGGACAGC
AGAGATCCAGTTTGGTTAATTAAGGTACCGAGGGCCTATTTCCCATGATTCCTTCATATTTGCATATACG
ATACAAGGCTGTTAGAGAGATAATTAGAATTAATTTGACTGTAAACACAAAGATATTAGTACAAAATACG
TGACGTAGAAAGTAATAATTTCTTGGGTAGTTTGCAGTTTTAAAATTATGTTTTAAAATGGACTATCATA
TGCTTACCGTAACTTGAAAGTATTTCGATTTCTTGGCTTTATATATCTTGTGGAAAGGACGAAACACCGT
TCCTTATAGGCGTCAGCGGGTTTTAGAGCTAGAAATAGCAAGTTAAAATAAGGCTAGTCCGTTATCAACT
TGAAAAAGTGGCACCGAGTCGGTGCTTTTTTGAATTCGCTAGCTAGGTCTTGAAAGGAGTGGGAATTGGC
TCCGGTGCCCGTCAGTGGGCAGAGCGCACATCGCCCACAGTCCCCGAGAAGTTGGGGGGAGGGGTCGGCA
ATTGATCCGGTGCCTAGAGAAGGTGGCGCGGGGTAAACTGGGAAAGTGATGTCGTGTACTGGCTCCGCCT
TTTTCCCGAGGGTGGGGGAGAACCGTATATAAGTGCAGTAGTCGCCGTGAACGTTCTTTTTCGCAACGGG
TTTGCCGCCAGAACACAGGACCGGTTCTAGAGCGCTGCCACCATGGACAAGAAGTACAGCATCGGCCTGG
ACATCGGCACCAACTCTGTGGGCTGGGCCGTGATCACCGACGAGTACAAGGTGCCCAGCAAGAAATTCAA
GGTGCTGGGCAACACCGACCGGCACAGCATCAAGAAGAACCTGATCGGAGCCCTGCTGTTCGACAGCGGC
GAAACAGCCGAGGCCACCCGGCTGAAGAGAACCGCCAGAAGAAGATACACCAGACGGAAGAACCGGATCT
GCTATCTGCAAGAGATCTTCAGCAACGAGATGGCCAAGGTGGACGACAGCTTCTTCCACAGACTGGAAGA
GTCCTTCCTGGTGGAAGAGGATAAGAAGCACGAGCGGCACCCCATCTTCGGCAACATCGTGGACGAGGTG
GCCTACCACGAGAAGTACCCCACCATCTACCACCTGAGAAAGAAACTGGTGGACAGCACCGACAAGGCCG
ACCTGCGGCTGATCTATCTGGCCCTGGCCCACATGATCAAGTTCCGGGGCCACTTCCTGATCGAGGGCGA
CCTGAACCCCGACAACAGCGACGTGGACAAGCTGTTCATCCAGCTGGTGCAGACCTACAACCAGCTGTTC
GAGGAAAACCCCATCAACGCCAGCGGCGTGGACGCCAAGGCCATCCTGTCTGCCAGACTGAGCAAGAGCA
GACGGCTGGAAAATCTGATCGCCCAGCTGCCCGGCGAGAAGAAGAATGGCCTGTTCGGAAACCTGATTGC
CCTGAGCCTGGGCCTGACCCCCAACTTCAAGAGCAACTTCGACCTGGCCGAGGATGCCAAACTGCAGCTG
AGCAAGGACACCTACGACGACGACCTGGACAACCTGCTGGCCCAGATCGGCGACCAGTACGCCGACCTGT
TTCTGGCCGCCAAGAACCTGTCCGACGCCATCCTGCTGAGCGACATCCTGAGAGTGAACACCGAGATCAC
CAAGGCCCCCCTGAGCGCCTCTATGATCAAGAGATACGACGAGCACCACCAGGACCTGACCCTGCTGAAA
GCTCTCGTGCGGCAGCAGCTGCCTGAGAAGTACAAAGAGATTTTCTTCGACCAGAGCAAGAACGGCTACG
CCGGCTACATTGACGGCGGAGCCAGCCAGGAAGAGTTCTACAAGTTCATCAAGCCCATCCTGGAAAAGAT
GGACGGCACCGAGGAACTGCTCGTGAAGCTGAACAGAGAGGACCTGCTGCGGAAGCAGCGGACCTTCGAC
AACGGCAGCATCCCCCACCAGATCCACCTGGGAGAGCTGCACGCCATTCTGCGGCGGCAGGAAGATTTTT
ACCCATTCCTGAAGGACAACCGGGAAAAGATCGAGAAGATCCTGACCTTCCGCATCCCCTACTACGTGGG
CCCTCTGGCCAGGGGAAACAGCAGATTCGCCTGGATGACCAGAAAGAGCGAGGAAACCATCACCCCCTGG
AACTTCGAGGAAGTGGTGGACAAGGGCGCTTCCGCCCAGAGCTTCATCGAGCGGATGACCAACTTCGATA
AGAACCTGCCCAACGAGAAGGTGCTGCCCAAGCACAGCCTGCTGTACGAGTACTTCACCGTGTATAACGA
GCTGACCAAAGTGAAATACGTGACCGAGGGAATGAGAAAGCCCGCCTTCCTGAGCGGCGAGCAGAAAAAG
GCCATCGTGGACCTGCTGTTCAAGACCAACCGGAAAGTGACCGTGAAGCAGCTGAAAGAGGACTACTTCA
AGAAAATCGAGTGCTTCGACTCCGTGGAAATCTCCGGCGTGGAAGATCGGTTCAACGCCTCCCTGGGCAC
ATACCACGATCTGCTGAAAATTATCAAGGACAAGGACTTCCTGGACAATGAGGAAAACGAGGACATTCTG
GAAGATATCGTGCTGACCCTGACACTGTTTGAGGACAGAGAGATGATCGAGGAACGGCTGAAAACCTATG
CCCACCTGTTCGACGACAAAGTGATGAAGCAGCTGAAGCGGCGGAGATACACCGGCTGGGGCAGGCTGAG
CCGGAAGCTGATCAACGGCATCCGGGACAAGCAGTCCGGCAAGACAATCCTGGATTTCCTGAAGTCCGAC
GGCTTCGCCAACAGAAACTTCATGCAGCTGATCCACGACGACAGCCTGACCTTTAAAGAGGACATCCAGA
AAGCCCAGGTGTCCGGCCAGGGCGATAGCCTGCACGAGCACATTGCCAATCTGGCCGGCAGCCCCGCCAT
TAAGAAGGGCATCCTGCAGACAGTGAAGGTGGTGGACGAGCTCGTGAAAGTGATGGGCCGGCACAAGCCC
GAGAACATCGTGATCGAAATGGCCAGAGAGAACCAGACCACCCAGAAGGGACAGAAGAACAGCCGCGAGA
GAATGAAGCGGATCGAAGAGGGCATCAAAGAGCTGGGCAGCCAGATCCTGAAAGAACACCCCGTGGAAAA
CACCCAGCTGCAGAACGAGAAGCTGTACCTGTACTACCTGCAGAATGGGCGGGATATGTACGTGGACCAG
GAACTGGACATCAACCGGCTGTCCGACTACGATGTGGACCATATCGTGCCTCAGAGCTTTCTGAAGGACG
ACTCCATCGACAACAAGGTGCTGACCAGAAGCGACAAGAACCGGGGCAAGAGCGACAACGTGCCCTCCGA
AGAGGTCGTGAAGAAGATGAAGAACTACTGGCGGCAGCTGCTGAACGCCAAGCTGATTACCCAGAGAAAG
TTCGACAATCTGACCAAGGCCGAGAGAGGCGGCCTGAGCGAACTGGATAAGGCCGGCTTCATCAAGAGAC
AGCTGGTGGAAACCCGGCAGATCACAAAGCACGTGGCACAGATCCTGGACTCCCGGATGAACACTAAGTA
CGACGAGAATGACAAGCTGATCCGGGAAGTGAAAGTGATCACCCTGAAGTCCAAGCTGGTGTCCGATTTC
CGGAAGGATTTCCAGTTTTACAAAGTGCGCGAGATCAACAACTACCACCACGCCCACGACGCCTACCTGA
ACGCCGTCGTGGGAACCGCCCTGATCAAAAAGTACCCTAAGCTGGAAAGCGAGTTCGTGTACGGCGACTA
CAAGGTGTACGACGTGCGGAAGATGATCGCCAAGAGCGAGCAGGAAATCGGCAAGGCTACCGCCAAGTAC
TTCTTCTACAGCAACATCATGAACTTTTTCAAGACCGAGATTACCCTGGCCAACGGCGAGATCCGGAAGC
GGCCTCTGATCGAGACAAACGGCGAAACCGGGGAGATCGTGTGGGATAAGGGCCGGGATTTTGCCACCGT
GCGGAAAGTGCTGAGCATGCCCCAAGTGAATATCGTGAAAAAGACCGAGGTGCAGACAGGCGGCTTCAGC
AAAGAGTCTATCCTGCCCAAGAGGAACAGCGATAAGCTGATCGCCAGAAAGAAGGACTGGGACCCTAAGA
AGTACGGCGGCTTCGACAGCCCCACCGTGGCCTATTCTGTGCTGGTGGTGGCCAAAGTGGAAAAGGGCAA
GTCCAAGAAACTGAAGAGTGTGAAAGAGCTGCTGGGGATCACCATCATGGAAAGAAGCAGCTTCGAGAAG
AATCCCATCGACTTTCTGGAAGCCAAGGGCTACAAAGAAGTGAAAAAGGACCTGATCATCAAGCTGCCTA
AGTACTCCCTGTTCGAGCTGGAAAACGGCCGGAAGAGAATGCTGGCCTCTGCCGGCGAACTGCAGAAGGG
AAACGAACTGGCCCTGCCCTCCAAATATGTGAACTTCCTGTACCTGGCCAGCCACTATGAGAAGCTGAAG
GGCTCCCCCGAGGATAATGAGCAGAAACAGCTGTTTGTGGAACAGCACAAGCACTACCTGGACGAGATCA
TCGAGCAGATCAGCGAGTTCTCCAAGAGAGTGATCCTGGCCGACGCTAATCTGGACAAAGTGCTGTCCGC
CTACAACAAGCACCGGGATAAGCCCATCAGAGAGCAGGCCGAGAATATCATCCACCTGTTTACCCTGACC
AATCTGGGAGCCCCTGCCGCCTTCAAGTACTTTGACACCACCATCGACCGGAAGAGGTACACCAGCACCA
AAGAGGTGCTGGACGCCACCCTGATCCACCAGAGCATCACCGGCCTGTACGAGACACGGATCGACCTGTC
TCAGCTGGGAGGCGACAAGCGACCTGCCGCCACAAAGAAGGCTGGACAGGCTAAGAAGAAGAAAGATTAC
AAAGACGATGACGATAAGGGATCCGGCGCAACAAACTTCTCTCTGCTGAAACAAGCCGGAGATGTCGAAG
AGAATCCTGGACCGACCGAGTACAAGCCCACGGTGCGCCTCGCCACCCGCGACGACGTCCCCAGGGCCGT
ACGCACCCTCGCCGCCGCGTTCGCCGACTACCCCGCCACGCGCCACACCGTCGATCCGGACCGCCACATC
GAGCGGGTCACCGAGCTGCAAGAACTCTTCCTCACGCGCGTCGGGCTCGACATCGGCAAGGTGTGGGTCG
CGGACGACGGCGCCGCGGTGGCGGTCTGGACCACGCCGGAGAGCGTCGAAGCGGGGGCGGTGTTCGCCGA
GATCGGCCCGCGCATGGCCGAGTTGAGCGGTTCCCGGCTGGCCGCGCAGCAACAGATGGAAGGCCTCCTG
GCGCCGCACCGGCCCAAGGAGCCCGCGTGGTTCCTGGCCACCGTCGGAGTCTCGCCCGACCACCAGGGCA
AGGGTCTGGGCAGCGCCGTCGTGCTCCCCGGAGTGGAGGCGGCCGAGCGCGCCGGGGTGCCCGCCTTCCT
GGAGACCTCCGCGCCCCGCAACCTCCCCTTCTACGAGCGGCTCGGCTTCACCGTCACCGCCGACGTCGAG
GTGCCCGAAGGACCGCGCACCTGGTGCATGACCCGCAAGCCCGGTGCCTGAACGCGTTAAGTCGACAATC
AACCTCTGGATTACAAAATTTGTGAAAGATTGACTGGTATTCTTAACTATGTTGCTCCTTTTACGCTATG
TGGATACGCTGCTTTAATGCCTTTGTATCATGCTATTGCTTCCCGTATGGCTTTCATTTTCTCCTCCTTG
TATAAATCCTGGTTGCTGTCTCTTTATGAGGAGTTGTGGCCCGTTGTCAGGCAACGTGGCGTGGTGTGCA
CTGTGTTTGCTGACGCAACCCCCACTGGTTGGGGCATTGCCACCACCTGTCAGCTCCTTTCCGGGACTTT
CGCTTTCCCCCTCCCTATTGCCACGGCGGAACTCATCGCCGCCTGCCTTGCCCGCTGCTGGACAGGGGCT
CGGCTGTTGGGCACTGACAATTCCGTGGTGTTGTCGGGGAAATCATCGTCCTTTCCTTGGCTGCTCGCCT
GTGTTGCCACCTGGATTCTGCGCGGGACGTCCTTCTGCTACGTCCCTTCGGCCCTCAATCCAGCGGACCT
TCCTTCCCGCGGCCTGCTGCCGGCTCTGCGGCCTCTTCCGCGTCTTCGCCTTCGCCCTCAGACGAGTCGG
ATCTCCCTTTGGGCCGCCTCCCCGCGTCGACTTTAAGACCAATGACTTACAAGGCAGCTGTAGATCTTAG
CCACTTTTTAAAAGAAAAGGGGGGACTGGAAGGGCTAATTCACTCCCAACGAAGACAAGATCTGCTTTTT
GCTTGTACTGGGTCTCTCTGGTTAGACCAGATCTGAGCCTGGGAGCTCTCTGGCTAACTAGGGAACCCAC
TGCTTAAGCCTCAATAAAGCTTGCCTTGAGTGCTTCAAGTAGTGTGTGCCCGTCTGTTGTGTGACTCTGG
TAACTAGAGATCCCTCAGACCCTTTTAGTCAGTGTGGAAAATCTCTAGCAGGGCCCGTTTAAACCCGCTG
ATCAGCCTCGACTGTGCCTTCTAGTTGCCAGCCATCTGTTGTTTGCCCCTCCCCCGTGCCTTCCTTGACC
CTGGAAGGTGCCACTCCCACTGTCCTTTCCTAATAAAATGAGGAAATTGCATCGCATTGTCTGAGTAGGT
GTCATTCTATTCTGGGGGGTGGGGTGGGGCAGGACAGCAAGGGGGAGGATTGGGAAGACAATAGCAGGCA
TGCTGGGGATGCGGTGGGCTCTATGGCTTCTGAGGCGGAAAGAACCAGCTGGGGCTCTAGGGGGTATCCC
C
[124 nt withheld, positions 8682-8805]
C
[91 nt withheld, positions 8807-8897]
A
[49 nt withheld, positions 8899-8947]
CCTTTGACGTTGGAGTCCACGTTCTTT
[37 nt withheld, positions 8975-9011]
ACCCTATCTCGGTCTATTCTTTTGATTTATAAGGGATTTTGCCGATTTCGGCCTATTGGTTAAAAAATGA
GCTGATTTAACAAAAATTTAACGCGAATTAATTCTGTGGAATGTGTGTCAGTTAGGGTGTGGAAAGTCCC
CAGGCTCCCCAGCAGGCAGAAGTATGCAAAGCATGCATCTCAATTAGTCAGCAACCAGGTGTGGAAAGTC
CCCAGGCTCCCCAGCAGGCAGAAGTATGCAAAGCATGCATCTCAATTAGTCAGCAACCATAGTCCCGCCC
CTAACTCCGCCCATCCCGCCCCTAACTCCGCCCAGTTCCGCCCATTCTCCGCCCCATGGCTGACTAATTT
TTTTTATTTATGCAGAGGCCGAGGCCGCCTCTGCCTCTGAGCTATTCCAGAAGTAGTGAGGAGGCTTTTT
TGGAGGCCTAGGCTTTTGCAAAAAGCTCCCGGGAGCTTGTATATCCATTTTCGGATCTGATCAGCACGTG
TTGACAATTAATCATCGGCATAGTATATCGGCATAGTATAATACGACAAGGTGAGGAACTAAACCATGGC
CAAGTTGACCAGTGCCGTTCCGGTGCTCACCGCGCGCGACGTCGCCGGAGCGGTCGAGTTCTGGACCGAC
CGGCTCGGGTTCTCCCGGGACTTCGTGGAGGACGACTTCGCCGGTGTGGTCCGGGACGACGTGACCCTGT
TCATCAGCGCGGTCCAGGACCAGGTGGTGCCGGACAACACCCTGGCCTGGGTGTGGGTGCGCGGCCTGGA
CGAGCTGTACGCCGAGTGGTCGGAGGTCGTGTCCACGAACTTCCGGGACGCCTCCGGGCCGGCCATGACC
GAGATCGGCGAGCAGCCGTGGGGGCGGGAGTTCGCCCTGCGCGACCCGGCCGGCAACTGCGTGCACTTCG
TGGCCGAGGAGCAGGACTGACACGTGCTACGAGATTTCGATTCCACCGCCGCCTTCTATGAAAGGTTGGG
CTTCGGAATCGTTTTCCGGGACGCCGGCTGGATGATCCTCCAGCGCGGGGATCTCATGCTGGAGTTCTTC
GCCCACCCCAACTTGTTTATTGCAGCTTATAATGGTTACAAATAAAGCAATAGCATCACAAATTTCACAA
ATAAAGCATTTTTTTCACTGCATTCTAGTTGTGGTTTGTCCAAACTCATCAATGTATCTTATCATGTCTG
TATACCGTCGACCTCTAGCTAGAGCTTGGCGTAATCATGGTCATAGCTGTTTCCTGTGTGAAATTGTTAT
CCGCTCACAATTCCACACAACATACGAGCCGGAAGCATAAAGTGTAAAGCCTGGGGTGCCTAATGAGTGA
GCTAACTCACATTAATTGCGTTGCGCTCACTGCCCGCTTTCCAGTCGGGAAACCTGTCGTGCCAGCTGCA
TTAATGAATCGGCCAACGCGCGGGGAGAGGCGGTTTGCGTATTGGGCGCTCTTCCGCTTCCTCGCTCACT
GACTCGCTGCGCTCGGTCGTTCGGCTGCGGCGAGCGGTATCAGCTCACTCAAAGGCGGTAATACGGTTAT
CCACAGAATCAGGGGATAACGCAGGAAAGAACATGTGAGCAAAAGGCCAGCAAAAGGCCAGGAACCGTAA
AAAGGCCGCGTTGCTGGCGTTTTTCCATAGGCTCCGCCCCCCTGACGAGCATCACAAAAATCGACGCTCA
AGTCAGAGGTGGCGAAACCCGACAGGACTATAAAGATACCAGGCGTTTCCCCCTGGAAGCTCCCTCGTGC
GCTCTCCTGTTCCGACCCTGCCGCTTACCGGATACCTGTCCGCCTTTCTCCCTTCGGGAAGCGTGGCGCT
TTCTCATAGCTCACGCTGTAGGTATCTCAGTTCGGTGTAGGTCGTTCGCTCCAAGCTGGGCTGTGTGCAC
GAACCCCCCGTTCAGCCCGACCGCTGCGCCTTATCCGGTAACTATCGTCTTGAGTCCAACCCGGTAAGAC
ACGACTTATCGCCACTGGCAGCAGCCACTGGTAACAGGATTAGCAGAGCGAGGTATGTAGGCGGTGCTAC
AGAGTTCTTGAAGTGGTGGCCTAACTACGGCTACACTAGAAGAACAGTATTTGGTATCTGCGCTCTGCTG
AAGCCAGTTACCTTCGGAAAAAGAGTTGGTAGCTCTTGATCCGGCAAACAAACCACCGCTGGTAGCGGTG
GTTTTTTTGTTTGCAAGCAGCAGATTACGCGCAGAAAAAAAGGATCTCAAGAAGATCCTTTGATCTTTTC
TACGGGGTCTGACGCTCAGTGGAACGAAAACTCACGTTAAGGGATTTTGGTCATGAGATTATCAAAAAGG
ATCTTCACCTAGATCCTTTTAAATTAAAAATGAAGTTTTAAATCAATCTAAAGTATATATGAGTAAACTT
GGTCTGACAGTTACCAATGCTTAATCAGTGAGGCACCTATCTCAGCGATCTGTCTATTTCGTTCATCCAT
AGTTGCCTGACTCCCCGTCGTGTAGATAACTACGATACGGGAGGGCTTACCATCTGGCCCCAGTGCTGCA
ATGATACCGCGAGACCCACGCTCACCGGCTCCAGATTTATCAGCAATAAACCAGCCAGCCGGAAGGGCCG
AGCGCAGAAGTGGTCCTGCAACTTTATCCGCCTCCATCCAGTCTATTAATTGTTGCCGGGAAGCTAGAGT
AAGTAGTTCGCCAGTTAATAGTTTGCGCAACGTTGTTGCCATTGCTACAGGCATCGTGGTGTCACGCTCG
TCGTTTGGTATGGCTTCATTCAGCTCCGGTTCCCAACGATCAAGGCGAGTTACATGATCCCCCATGTTGT
GCAAAAAAGCGGTTAGCTCCTTCGGTCCTCCGATCGTTGTCAGAAGTAAGTTGGCCGCAGTGTTATCACT
CATGGTTATGGCAGCACTGCATAATTCTCTTACTGTCATGCCATCCGTAAGATGCTTTTCTGTGACTGGT
GAGTACTCAACCAAGTCATTCTGAGAATAGTGTATGCGGCGACCGAGTTGCTCTTGCCCGGCGTCAATAC
GGGATAATACCGCGCCACATAGCAGAACTTTAAAAGTGCTCATCATTGGAAAACGTTCTTCGGGGCGAAA
ACTCTCAAGGATCTTACCGCTGTTGAGATCCAGTTCGATGTAACCCACTCGTGCACCCAACTGATCTTCA
GCATCTTTTACTTTCACCAGCGTTTCTGGGTGAGCAAAAACAGGAAGGCAAAATGCCGCAAAAAAGGGAA
TAAGGGCGACACGGAAATGTTGAATACTCATACTCTTCCTTTTTCAATATTATTGAAGCATTTATCAGGG
TTATTGTCTCATGAGCGGATACATATTTGAATGTATTTAGAAAAATAAACAAATAGGGGTTCCGCGCACA
TTTCCCCGAAAAGTGCCACCTGACGTCGACGGATCGGGAGATCTCCCGATCCCCTATGGTGCACTCTCAG
TACAATCTGCTCTGATGCCGCATAGTTAAGCCAGTATCTGCTCCCTGCTTGTGTGTTGGAGGTCGCTGAG
TAGTGCGCGAGCAAAATTTAAGCTACAACAAGGCAAGGCTTGACCGACAATTGCATGAAGAATCTGCTTA
GGGTTAGGCGTTTTGCGCTGCTTCGCGATGTACGGGCCAGATATACGCGTTGACATTGATTATTGACTAG
TTATTAATAGTAATCAATTACGGGGTCATTAGTTCATAGCCCATATATGGAGTTCCGCGTTACATAACTT
ACGGTAAATGGCCCGCCTGGCTGACCGCCCAACGACCCCCGCCCATTGACGTCAATAATGACGTATGTTC
CCATAGTAACGCCAATAGGGACTTTCCATTGACGTCAATGGGTGGAGTATTTACGGTAAACTGCCCACTT
GGCAGTACATCAAGTGTATCATATGCCAAGTACGCCCCCTATTGACGTCAATGACGGTAAATGGCCCGCC
TGGCATTATGCCCAGTACATGACCTTATGGGACTTTCCTACTTGGCAGTACATCTACGTATTAGTCATCG
CTATTACCATGG
Features (pLannotate 1.2.2; 33 found; start..end, strand, type, name):
    217..397     +  LTR            5' LTR (truncated): truncated 5' long terminal repeat (LTR) from HIV-1
    444..569     +  misc_feature   HIV-1 Ψ: packaging signal of human immunodeficiency virus type 1
    553..916     +  CDS            HIV-1 gag (fragment): gag protein from human immunodeficiency virus 1; gag
   1062..1295    +  misc_feature   RRE: The Rev response element (RRE) of HIV-1 allows for Rev-dependent mRNA export from the nucleus to the cytoplasm.
   1672..1772    +  CDS            Rev (fragment): human immunodeficiency virus 1 (HIV-1) Rev protein; rev; enhances nuclear export of unspliced and incompletely spliced viral mRNAs
   1822..1939    +  misc_feature   cPPT/CTS: central polypurine tract and central termination sequence of HIV-1
   1990..2230    +  promoter       U6 promoter: RNA polymerase III promoter for human U6 snRNA
   2260..2335    +  misc_RNA       gRNA scaffold: guide RNA scaffold for the Streptococcus pyogenes CRISPR/Cas9 system
   2353..2371    +  CDS            small t antigen (fragment): SV40 (simian virus 40) small t antigen
   2397..2608    +  promoter       EF-1α core promoter: core promoter for human elongation factor EF-1α
   2633..6736    +  CDS            Cas9: Cas9 (Csn1) endonuclease from the Streptococcus pyogenes Type II CRISPR/Cas system generates RNA-guided double strand breaks in DNA
   6874..7471    +  CDS            PuroR (fragment): puromycin N-acetyltransferase; pac from Streptomyces; confers resistance to puromycin
   7487..8075    +  misc_feature   WPRE: woodchuck hepatitis virus posttranscriptional regulatory element
   8126..8145    +  misc_feature   cPPT/CTS (fragment): central polypurine tract and central termination sequence of HIV-1
   8147..8380    +  LTR            3' LTR (ΔU3): self-inactivating 3' long terminal repeat (LTR) from HIV-1
   8412..8636    +  polyA_signal   bGH poly(A) signal: bovine growth hormone polyadenylation signal
   8640..8661    +  promoter       SV40 promoter (fragment): SV40 enhancer and early promoter
   8682..9110    +  rep_origin     f1 ori (sequence partly withheld): f1 bacteriophage origin of replication; arrow indicates direction of (+) strand synthesis
   9124..9453    +  promoter       SV40 promoter: SV40 enhancer and early promoter
   9501..9548    +  promoter       EM7 promoter: synthetic bacterial promoter&nbsp
   9567..9941    +  CDS            BleoR: antibiotic-binding protein; Sh ble from Streptoalloteichus hindustanus; confers resistance to bleomycin, phleomycin, and Zeocin™
   9951..10076   +  CDS            ble (fragment): BLE_KLEPN - Experimental evidence at protein level: Swiss-Prot protein existence level 1. Binding protein with a strong affinity to the bleomycin family of antibiotics. Binds to CL990; an antimitotic-antibiotic compound. From Klebsiella pneumoniae.
  10071..10192   +  polyA_signal   SV40 poly(A) signal: SV40 polyadenylation signal
  10263..10285   -  protein_bind   lac operator (fragment): The lac repressor binds to the lac operator to inhibit transcription in E. coli. This inhibition can be relieved by adding lactose or isopropyl-β-D-thiogalactopyranoside (IPTG). lac repressor encoded by lacI
  10289..10319   -  promoter       lac promoter: promoter for the E. coli lac operon
  10334..10355   -  protein_bind   CAP binding site: CAP binding activates transcription in the presence of cAMP. E. coli catabolite activator protein
  10368..10460   -  CDS            lacI (fragment): lac repressor; lacI; The lac repressor binds to the lac operator to inhibit transcription in E. coli. This inhibition can be relieved by adding lactose or isopropyl-β-D-thiogalactopyranoside (IPTG).
  10643..11231   -  rep_origin     ori: high-copy-number ColE1/pMB1/pBR322/pUC origin of replication
  11402..12262   -  CDS            AmpR: β-lactamase; bla; confers resistance to ampicillin, carbenicillin, and related antibiotics
  12263..12367   -  promoter       AmpR promoter: bla
  12426..12478   -  misc_feature   bom (fragment): basis of mobility region from pBR322
  12633..13012   +  enhancer       CMV enhancer: human cytomegalovirus immediate early enhancer
  13013..199     +  promoter       CMV promoter (across the origin): human cytomegalovirus (CMV) immediate early promoter
