[The description below was written by a language model from this plasmid's Addgene catalogue record and pLannotate feature annotations shown in this document.]
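Description:
LENTICRISPR-UCK2_sgRNA2 is an all-in-one lentiviral CRISPR/Cas9 knock-out plasmid built on the lentiCRISPR v2 backbone, carrying a single guide RNA directed against human UCK2 (uridine-cytidine kinase 2). The guide was cloned between the BsmBI sites of the backbone, placing it downstream of the human U6 RNA polymerase III promoter and directly upstream of the Streptococcus pyogenes gRNA scaffold. A second expression unit uses the EF-1α core promoter to drive S. pyogenes Cas9, followed by a puromycin N-acetyltransferase coding sequence and a WPRE that enhances transcript stability and expression. The feature table does not annotate the element that links Cas9 to the puromycin marker. Transduced mammalian cells therefore receive nuclease, guide and puromycin selection from one integrated provirus.

The transfer cassette is that of a self-inactivating HIV-1-derived vector. A CMV enhancer/promoter sits ahead of a truncated 5' LTR to drive genomic RNA production in packaging cells. It is followed by the Ψ packaging signal with a gag fragment, the RRE for Rev-dependent nuclear export, the cPPT/CTS, and a ΔU3 3' LTR with a bGH polyadenylation signal beyond it. Packaging functions are not encoded and must be supplied in trans.

Outside the LTRs, the 13 kb plasmid carries a high-copy ColE1/pUC origin and ampicillin resistance for propagation in E. coli. It also has an f1 origin and an SV40/EM7-driven bleomycin/Zeocin resistance cassette with an SV40 poly(A) signal. The stated purpose is CRISPR/Cas9-mediated gene knock-out, and the associated study concerns salvage of ribose from uridine or RNA to support glycolysis under nutrient limitation.
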