Addgene plasmid #201633: LENTICRISPR-UCK2_sgRNA2
Purpose: CRISPR/Cas9-mediated gene knock-out
Depositing lab: Alexis Jourdain & Vamsi Mootha. Depositing organization: Broad Institute. Publication: Salvage of ribose from uridine or RNA supports glycolysis in nutrient-limited conditions. Skinner OS, Blanco-Fernandez J, Goodman RP, Kawakami A, Shen H, Kemeny LV, Joesch-Cohen L, Rees MG, Roth JA, Fisher DE, Mootha VK, Jourdain AA. Nat Metab. 2023 May;5(5):765-776. doi: 10.1038/s42255-023-00774-2. Epub 2023 May 17. PubMed 37198474.
Backbone
  Vector backbone: lentiCRISPR v2
  Backbone manufacturer: Feng Zhang, Addgene #52961
  Vector type: Lentiviral, CRISPR
  Selectable markers: Puromycin
Growth in bacteria
  Bacterial resistance: Ampicillin, 100 μg/mL
  Growth temperature: 37°C
  Growth strain: NEB Stable
  Copy number: High Copy
Gene/Insert
  Gene/Insert name: UCK2
  gRNA/shRNA sequence: TTCCTTATAGGCGTCAGCGG
  Species: H. sapiens (human)
  Entrez Gene: UCK2 (a.k.a. TSA903, UK, UMPK)
  Cloning method: Restriction Enzyme; 5′ cloning site BsmBI (unknown if destroyed); 3′ cloning site BsmBI (unknown if destroyed)
Terms and licenses: Academic/Nonprofit Terms; Industry Terms: Not Available to Industry
How to cite: LENTICRISPR-UCK2_sgRNA2 was a gift from Alexis Jourdain & Vamsi Mootha (Addgene plasmid # 201633 ; http://n2t.net/addgene:201633 ; RRID:Addgene_201633)
